>Addgene plasmid #190212 | pPOTv7-g418-sfCherry2(11) | addgene full sequence | sequence record 374802 | Addgene NGS Result
GGGCGAATTGGGCCCGTATAATGCAGACCTGCTGCAAGCTAGGGGCACAGCAAGGTCTTCTGAAATTCAT
GTTTTTTTTTTTTTTACTCTGCATTGCAGTCTCCGCTCTTATTTAGTTTTGCTTTACGTAAGGTCTCGTT
GCTGCCATAAAATAAGCTCTAGTGGAATTCATGATTGAACAAGATGGATTGCACGCAGGTTCTCCGGCCG
CTTGGGTGGAGAGGCTATTCGGCTATGACTGGGCACAACAGACAATCGGCTGCTCTGATGCCGCCGTGTT
CCGGCTGTCAGCGCAGGGGCGCCCGGTTCTTTTTGTCAAGACCGACCTGTCCGGTGCCCTGAATGAACTG
CAGGACGAGGCAGCGCGGCTATCGTGGCTGGCCACGACGGGCGTTCCTTGCGCAGCTGTGCTCGACGTTG
TCACTGAAGCGGGAAGGGACTGGCTGCTATTGGGCGAAGTGCCGGGGCAGGATCTCCTGTCATCTCACCT
TGCTCCTGCCGAGAAAGTATCCATCATGGCTGATGCAATGCGGCGGCTGCATACGCTTGATCCGGCTACC
TGCCCATTCGACCACCAAGCGAAACATCGCATCGAGCGAGCACGTACTCGGATGGAAGCCGGTCTTGTCG
ATCAGGATGATCTGGACGAAGAGCATCAGGGGCTCGCGCCAGCCGAACTGTTCGCCAGGCTCAAGGCGCG
CATGCCCGACGGCGAGGATCTCGTCGTGACCCACGGCGATGCCTGCTTGCCGAATATCATGGTGGAAAAT
GGCCGCTTTTCTGGATTCATCGACTGTGGCCGGCTGGGTGTGGCGGACCGCTATCAGGACATAGCGTTGG
CTACCCGTGATATTGCTGAAGAGCTTGGCGGCGAATGGGCTGACCGCTTCCTCGTGCTTTACGGTATCGC
CGCTCCCGATTCGCAGCGCATCGCCTTCTATCGCCTTCTTGACGAGTTCTTCTGACCATGGTGCCCATTT
AGTTGGCCTTTCCCTTGTCTCGTGTCTTTTCCGTGGAAAGGTTCCCGGAGTAATCTGATGGCACAGCAGG
GAGGTGCGCCTGCAGGTTGGTTAGGAAGGGGGGATGATGTAAAAGAAGAAAATGGGGGGATTCGAGCCCC
ACGCGTTGCTCAAGCTGTGTAGCGCAGGCGTTTCCTTACATATTTCTCTAACAGGCACGGAAGCCTAACA
AATACACTTGGCTTATTTTTTTGCCCCCTCATGTCTTGTACAAATATTTGCGATAGCTTAGCTATCAGCC
ACATTAATCAAACAAGTATACCAACAAGCCCGAAAACAGAAACTCAACTGCAACGGGTACCTATGGGTTC
TGGTAGTGGTTCCGGTTCCGGTTCTAAGCTTTACACCATCGTTGAGCAGTACGAGCGCGCAGAAGCCAGA
CACTCTACGGGATCCGGATCAGGATCTGGATCAGGATCGGGTAGTTAAGAGCTCCGCTGCGCTTAAATGT
CTTTCATTATAATCAATGTATAACCTTTATGTAGTATTTCAATCTATGCCGCTGTGTACGTGCACTGCGG
TGCCTATCCTTCGGCATTAGAGAGTCACTGTTTGTGTAGATCGTAGCTGCATGTCTGACATCTGGTTCAT
TAGTGCCGTTTTGAGTCTGCACTGTTGTGCAACTTGATATTCATCACTGCACACCAACCGTGTGTTTCCT
CCTTTGGGTGCACCCTTTAATCCTTGTCTTCTCCTTTTTTGTCTCTTTCCCCCTCGAAAAGGTGTCAAAC
TACTGCCGCATAAACTACGGTTATCCCAAATTTAAGAGAAAGCAATAAAGCATCAGCTAGCATGATTGAA
CAAGATGGATTGCACGCAGGTTCTCCGGCCGCTTGGGTGGAGAGGCTATTCGGCTATGACTGGGCACAAC
AGACAATCGGCTGCTCTGATGCCGCCGTGTTCCGGCTGTCAGCGCAGGGGCGCCCGGTTCTTTTTGTCAA
GACCGACCTGTCCGGTGCCCTGAATGAACTGCAGGACGAGGCAGCGCGGCTATCGTGGCTGGCCACGACG
GGCGTTCCTTGCGCAGCTGTGCTCGACGTTGTCACTGAAGCGGGAAGGGACTGGCTGCTATTGGGCGAAG
TGCCGGGGCAGGATCTCCTGTCATCTCACCTTGCTCCTGCCGAGAAAGTATCCATCATGGCTGATGCAAT
GCGGCGGCTGCATACGCTTGATCCGGCTACCTGCCCATTCGACCACCAAGCGAAACATCGCATCGAGCGA
GCACGTACTCGGATGGAAGCCGGTCTTGTCGATCAGGATGATCTGGACGAAGAGCATCAGGGGCTCGCGC
CAGCCGAACTGTTCGCCAGGCTCAAGGCGCGCATGCCCGACGGCGAGGATCTCGTCGTGACCCACGGCGA
TGCCTGCTTGCCGAATATCATGGTGGAAAATGGCCGCTTTTCTGGATTCATCGACTGTGGCCGGCTGGGT
GTGGCGGACCGCTATCAGGACATAGCGTTGGCTACCCGTGATATTGCTGAAGAGCTTGGCGGCGAATGGG
CTGACCGCTTCCTCGTGCTTTACGGTATCGCCGCTCCCGATTCGCAGCGCATCGCCTTCTATCGCCTTCT
TGACGAGTTCTTCTGACTCGAGTGCCCATTTAGTTGGCTTTTCCCTTGTCTCGTGTCTTTTCCGTGGAAA
GGTTCCCGGAGTAATCTGATGGCACAGCAGGGAGGTGCGCCTGCAGGTTGGTTAGGAAGGGGGGATGATG
TAAAAGAAGAAAATGGGGGGATTCGAGCCCCGCACAGGTCTCTCAAATTGGATGCATAGCTTGAGTATTC
TATAGTGTCACCTAAATAGCTTGGCGTAATCATGGTCATAGCTGTTTCCTGTGTGAAATTGTTATCCGCT
CACAATTCCACACAACATACGAGCCGGAAGCATAAAGTGTAAAGCCTGGGGTGCCTAATGAGTGAGCTAA
CTCACATTAATTGCGTTGCGCTCACTGCCCGCTTTCCAGTCGGGAAACCTGTCGTGCCAGCTGCATTAAT
GAATCGGCCAACGCGCGGGGAGAGGCGGTTTGCGTATTGGGCGCTCTTCCGCTTCCTCGCTCACTGACTC
GCTGCGCTCGGTCGTTCGGCTGCGGCGAGCGGTATCAGCTCACTCAAAGGCGGTAATACGGTTATCCACA
GAATCAGGGGATAACGCAGGAAAGAACATGTGAGCAAAAGGCCAGCAAAAGGCCAGGAACCGTAAAAAGG
CCGCGTTGCTGGCGTTTTTCCATAGGCTCCGCCCCCCTGACGAGCATCACAAAAATCGACGCTCAAGTCA
GAGGTGGCGAAACCCGACAGGACTATAAAGATACCAGGCGTTTCCCCCTGGAAGCTCCCTCGTGCGCTCT
CCTGTTCCGACCCTGCCGCTTACCGGATACCTGTCCGCCTTTCTCCCTTCGGGAAGCGTGGCGCTTTCTC
ATAGCTCACGCTGTAGGTATCTCAGTTCGGTGTAGGTCGTTCGCTCCAAGCTGGGCTGTGTGCACGAACC
CCCCGTTCAGCCCGACCGCTGCGCCTTATCCGGTAACTATCGTCTTGAGTCCAACCCGGTAAGACACGAC
TTATCGCCACTGGCAGCAGCCACTGGTAACAGGATTAGCAGAGCGAGGTATGTAGGCGGTGCTACAGAGT
TCTTGAAGTGGTGGCCTAACTACGGCTACACTAGAAGAACAGTATTTGGTATCTGCGCTCTGCTGAAGCC
AGTTACCTTCGGAAAAAGAGTTGGTAGCTCTTGATCCGGCAAACAAACCACCGCTGGTAGCGGTGGTTTT
TTTGTTTGCAAGCAGCAGATTACGCGCAGAAAAAAAGGATCTCAAGAAGATCCTTTGATCTTTTCTACGG
GGTCTGACGCTCAGTGGAACGAAAACTCACGTTAAGGGATTTTGGTCATGAGATTATCAAAAAGGATCTT
CACCTAGATCCTTTTAAATTAAAAATGAAGTTTTAAATCAATCTAAAGTATATATGAGTAAACTTGGTCT
GACAGTTACCAATGCTTAATCAGTGAGGCACCTATCTCAGCGATCTGTCTATTTCGTTCATCCATAGTTG
CCTGACTCCCCGTCGTGTAGATAATTACGATACGGGAGGGCTTACCATCTGGCCCCAGTGCTGCAATGAT
ACCGCGAGACCCACGCTCACCGGCTCCAGATTTATCAGCAATAAACCAGCCAGCCGGAAGGGCCGAGCGC
AGAAGTGGTCCTGCAACTTTATCCGCCTCCATCCAGTCTATTAATTGTTGCCGGGAAGCTAGAGTAAGTA
GTTCGCCAGTTAATAGTTTGCGCAACGTTGTTGCCATTGCTACAGGCATCGTGGTGTCACGCTCGTCGTT
TGGTATGGCTTCATTCAGCTCCGGTTCCCAACGATCAAGGCGAGTTACATGATCCCCCATGTTGTGCAAA
AAAGCGGTTAGCTCCTTCGGTCCTCCGATCGTTGTCAGAAGTAAGTTGGCCGCAGTGTTATCACTCATGG
TTATGGCAGCACTGCATAATTCTCTTACTGTCATGCCATCCGTAAGATGCTTTTCTGTGACTGGTGAGTA
CTCAACCAAGTCATTCTGAGAATAGTGTATGCGGCGACCGAGTTGCTCTTGCCCGGCGTCAATACGGGAT
AATACCGCGCCACATAGCAGAACTTTAAAAGTGCTCATCATTGGAAAACGTTCTTCGGGGCGAAAACTCT
CAAGGATCTTACCGCTGTTGAGATCCAGTTCGATGTAACCCACTCGTGCACCCAACTGATCTTCAGCATC
TTTTACTTTCACCAGCGTTTCTGGGTGAGCAAAAACAGGAAGGCAAAATGCCGCAAAAAAGGGAATAAGG
GCGACACGGAAATGTTGAATACTCATACTCTTCCTTTTTCAATATTATTGAAGCATTTATCAGGGTTATT
GTCTCATGAGCGGATACATATTTGAATGTATTTAGAAAAATAAACAAATAGGGGTTCCGCGCACATTTCC
CCGAAAAGTGCCACCTGATGCGGTGTGAAATACCGCACAGATGCGTAAGGAGAAAATACCGCATCAGGAA
ATTGTAAGCGTTAATATTTTGTTAAAATTCGCGTTAAATTTTTGTTAAATCAGCTCATTTTTTAACCAAT
AGGCCGAAATCGGCAAAATCCCTTATAAATCAAAAGAATAGACCGAGATAGGGT
[37 nt withheld, positions 5165-5201]
AAAGAACGTGGACTCCAACGTCAAAGG
[49 nt withheld, positions 5229-5277]
T
[91 nt withheld, positions 5279-5369]
G
[98 nt withheld, positions 5371-5468]
ACTTAATGCGCCGCTACAGGGCGCGTCCATTCGCCATTCAGGCTGCGCAACTGTTGGGAAGGGCGATCGG
TGCGGGCCTCTTCGCTATTACGCCAGCTGGCGAAAGGGGGATGTGCTGCAAGGCGATTAAGTTGGGTAAC
GCCAGGGTTTTCCCAGTCACGACGTTGTAAAACGACGGCCAGTGAATTGTAATACGACTCACTATA
Features (pLannotate 1.2.2; 15 found; start..end, strand, type, name):
    171..962     +  CDS            neo: KKA2_KLEPN - Also known as kan, nptII. Experimental evidence at protein level: Swiss-Prot protein existence level 1. Resistance to kanamycin, neomycin, paromomycin, ribostamycin, butirosin and gentamicin B. From Klebsiella pneumoniae.
   1362..1415    +  CDS            mGrape1 (fragment): mGrape1 is a basic (constitutively fluorescent) red fluorescent protein published in 2009, derived from Discosoma sp.. It is reported to be a somewhat slowly-maturing monomer with low acid sensitivity.
   1812..2603    +  CDS            neo: KKA2_KLEPN - Also known as kan, nptII. Experimental evidence at protein level: Swiss-Prot protein existence level 1. Resistance to kanamycin, neomycin, paromomycin, ribostamycin, butirosin and gentamicin B. From Klebsiella pneumoniae.
   2799..2817    -  promoter       SP6 promoter: promoter for bacteriophage SP6 RNA polymerase
   2859..2875    -  protein_bind   lac operator: The lac repressor binds to the lac operator to inhibit transcription in E. coli. This inhibition can be relieved by adding lactose or isopropyl-β-D-thiogalactopyranoside (IPTG). lac repressor encoded by lacI
   2883..2913    -  promoter       lac promoter: promoter for the E. coli lac operon
   2928..2949    -  protein_bind   CAP binding site: CAP binding activates transcription in the presence of cAMP. E. coli catabolite activator protein
   2962..3054    -  CDS            lacI (fragment): lac repressor; lacI; The lac repressor binds to the lac operator to inhibit transcription in E. coli. This inhibition can be relieved by adding lactose or isopropyl-β-D-thiogalactopyranoside (IPTG).
   3237..3825    -  rep_origin     ori: high-copy-number ColE1/pMB1/pBR322/pUC origin of replication
   3996..4856    -  CDS            AmpR: β-lactamase; bla; confers resistance to ampicillin, carbenicillin, and related antibiotics
   4857..4961    -  promoter       AmpR promoter: bla
   4988..5038    +  misc_feature   bom (fragment): basis of mobility region from pBR322
   5039..5494    -  rep_origin     f1 ori (sequence partly withheld): f1 bacteriophage origin of replication; arrow indicates direction of (+) strand synthesis
   5498..5655    -  CDS            lacZα (fragment): LacZα fragment of β-galactosidase; lacZ fragment
   5658..2       +  promoter       T7 promoter (across the origin): promoter for bacteriophage T7 RNA polymerase
