[The description below was written by a language model from this plasmid's Addgene catalogue record and pLannotate feature annotations shown in this document.]
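Description:
pPOTv7-g418-sfCherry2(11) is a PCR-only tagging (pPOT) template plasmid for tagging genes at their endogenous loci in Trypanosoma brucei. It is not an expression vector in the usual sense. The plasmid is maintained in E. coli and serves as a template from which tagging cassettes are amplified, typically with long primers that add homology to the target gene so that the product integrates by homologous recombination. The bacterial backbone carries a high-copy ColE1/pUC-type origin, an ampicillin resistance gene (β-lactamase with its own promoter), and an f1 origin. It also retains remnants of a standard cloning vector: lac promoter/operator, lacZα and lacI fragments, and flanking T7 and SP6 promoters.

The payload is sfCherry2(11), a synthetic sequence cloned between retained HindIII and BamHI sites. The annotation software detects it only as a short (54 nt) fragment resembling a Discosoma-derived red fluorescent protein. This fits with its being the small eleventh β-strand of split sfCherry2, which by general knowledge fluoresces only when complemented by the separately supplied sfCherry2(1-10) fragment. Two copies of the neomycin phosphotransferase gene (neo) flank the tag, providing G418 selection in the parasite. This arrangement presumably allows either an N-terminal or a C-terminal tagging amplicon to be generated from the same template, though the record does not say so explicitly. No dedicated promoter is annotated for the cassette, and the record lists the promoter as "read through", meaning expression depends on transcription at the integrated locus. The trypanosome intergenic RNA-processing sequences that would normally accompany such cassettes are not annotated in the feature table.

The plasmid belongs to a toolkit for protein localization and functional analysis in trypanosomatids.
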