Addgene plasmid #190212: pPOTv7-g418-sfCherry2(11)
Purpose: Trypanosoma brucei PCR only tagging (pPOT) vector for endogenous gene tagging
Depositing lab: Samuel Dean. Depositing organization: University of Warwick. Publication: A comprehensive toolkit for protein localization and functional analysis in trypanosomatids. Paterou A, Saez Conde J, Tyc J, Sunter JD, Vaughan S, Gull K, Dean S. Open Biol. 2025 Apr;15(4):240361. doi: 10.1098/rsob.240361. Epub 2025 Apr 2. PubMed 40169015.
Backbone
  Vector backbone: pPOT
  Vector type: Unspecified
Growth in bacteria
  Bacterial resistance: Ampicillin, 100 μg/mL
  Growth temperature: 37°C
  Growth strain: NEB Stable
  Copy number: High Copy
Gene/Insert
  Gene/Insert name: sfCherry2(11)
  Species: Synthetic
  Promoter: read through
  Cloning method: Restriction Enzyme; 5′ cloning site HindIII (not destroyed); 3′ cloning site BamHI (not destroyed)
  Sequencing primers: 5′ cTATGGGTTCTGGTAGTG; 3′ cTTAACTACCCGATCCTG
Terms and licenses: Academic/Nonprofit Terms; Industry Terms: Not Available to Industry
Depositor comments: Please visit https://doi.org/10.1101/2023.04.21.537815 for bioRxiv preprint.
How to cite: pPOTv7-g418-sfCherry2(11) was a gift from Samuel Dean (Addgene plasmid # 190212 ; http://n2t.net/addgene:190212 ; RRID:Addgene_190212)
